Addgene plasmid #242835: EGFP-WASP
Purpose: Encodes human WASP and N-terminal EGFP tag
Depositing lab: Cheng-han Yu. Depositing organization: University of Hong Kong. Publication: PI(3,4,5)P3-mediated Cdc42 activation regulates macrophage podosome assembly. Qi Y, Yu CH. Cell Mol Life Sci. 2025 Mar 24;82(1):127. doi: 10.1007/s00018-025-05664-2. PubMed 40126693.
Backbone
  Vector backbone: pEGFP-C1
  Vector type: Mammalian Expression
Growth in bacteria
  Bacterial resistance: Kanamycin, 50 μg/mL
  Growth temperature: 37°C
  Growth strain: DH5alpha
  Copy number: High Copy
Gene/Insert
  Gene/Insert name: WASP
  Species: H. sapiens (human)
  Mutation: N/A
  Entrez Gene: WAS (a.k.a. IMD2, SCNX, THC, THC1, WASP, WASPA)
  Tag / fusion protein: EGFP (N terminal on backbone)
  Cloning method: Gibson Cloning
Terms and licenses: Academic/Nonprofit Terms; Industry Terms: Not Available to Industry
How to cite: EGFP-WASP was a gift from Cheng-han Yu (Addgene plasmid # 242835 ; http://n2t.net/addgene:242835 ; RRID:Addgene_242835)
