[The description below was written by a language model from this plasmid's Addgene catalogue record and pLannotate feature annotations shown in this document.]
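Description:
EGFP-WASP is a mammalian expression plasmid built on the pEGFP-C1 backbone that encodes human Wiskott-Aldrich syndrome protein (WASP, gene WAS) fused at its N terminus to EGFP. The sequenced record is about 6.3 kb. Transcription of the fusion is driven by the human cytomegalovirus immediate early enhancer and promoter. The EGFP coding sequence lies directly downstream, followed after a short linker by the WAS open reading frame, which was inserted by Gibson cloning with no mutation recorded. The transcript is terminated by the SV40 polyadenylation signal. A residual multiple cloning site fragment sits between the insert and the terminator. The small "large T antigen" fragment annotated there probably reflects the SV40-derived sequence around the poly(A) region rather than a functional gene.

The plasmid replicates in E. coli at high copy from a ColE1/pUC-type origin and also carries an f1 origin for single-stranded DNA production. Selection relies on a dual-purpose NeoR/KanR cassette. The Tn5 aminoglycoside phosphotransferase is preceded by a bacterial bla promoter, giving kanamycin resistance in bacteria. It is also preceded by the SV40 enhancer/early promoter, and with the HSV TK poly(A) signal this allows G418 selection of stably transfected mammalian cells. The short ble and bGH poly(A) fragments also annotated are partial matches and are unlikely to be functional.

WASP is an effector of Rho-family GTPases that promotes Arp2/3-dependent actin polymerization. The fluorescent fusion therefore allows its localization and dynamics to be imaged in transfected cells. The associated publication concerns Cdc42 activation and podosome assembly in macrophages.
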