Features (pLannotate 1.2.2; 15 found; start..end, strand, type, name):
      1..589     +  rep_origin     ori: high-copy-number ColE1/pMB1/pBR322/pUC origin of replication
    764..1067    +  enhancer       CMV enhancer: human cytomegalovirus immediate early enhancer
   1068..1271    +  promoter       CMV promoter: human cytomegalovirus (CMV) immediate early promoter
   1316..2032    +  CDS            EGFP: EGFP is a basic (constitutively fluorescent) green fluorescent protein published in 1996, derived from Aequorea victoria. It is reported to be a rapidly-maturing weak dimer with moderate acid sensitivity.
   2057..3562    +  CDS            WAS: WASP_HUMAN - Also known as IMD2. Experimental evidence at protein level: Swiss-Prot protein existence level 1. Effector protein for Rho-type GTPases that regulates actin filament reorganization via its interaction with the Arp2/3 complex (PubMed:12235133, PubMed:12769847, PubMed:16275905). Important for efficient actin polymerization (PubMed:8625410, PubMed:12235133, PubMed:16275905). Possible regulator of lymphocyte and platelet function (PubMed:9405671). Mediates actin filament reorganization and the formation of actin pedestals upon infection by pathogenic bacteria (PubMed:18650809). In add
   3634..3677    +  misc_feature   MCS (fragment): pBluescript multiple cloning site
   3715..3799    +  CDS            large T antigen (fragment): large T antigen from SV40 (simian virus 40)
   3822..3943    +  polyA_signal   SV40 poly(A) signal: SV40 polyadenylation signal
   3977..4405    -  rep_origin     f1 ori (sequence partly withheld): f1 bacteriophage origin of replication; arrow indicates direction of (+) strand synthesis
   4432..4536    +  promoter       AmpR promoter: bla
   4538..4895    +  promoter       SV40 promoter: SV40 enhancer and early promoter
   4930..5724    +  CDS            NeoR/KanR: aminoglycoside phosphotransferase from Tn5; aph(3')-II (or nptII); confers resistance to neomycin, kanamycin, and G418 (Geneticin®)
   5745..5897    +  CDS            ble (fragment): BLE_KLEPN - Experimental evidence at protein level: Swiss-Prot protein existence level 1. Binding protein with a strong affinity to the bleomycin family of antibiotics. Binds to CL990; an antimitotic-antibiotic compound. From Klebsiella pneumoniae.
   5956..6003    +  polyA_signal   HSV TK poly(A) signal: herpes simplex virus thymidine kinase polyadenylation signal (Cole and Stacy, 1985)
   6094..6110    -  polyA_signal   bGH poly(A) signal (fragment): bovine growth hormone polyadenylation signal
>Addgene plasmid #242835 | EGFP-WASP | addgene full sequence | sequence record 484513 | Addgene NGS Result
TTGAGATCCTTTTTTTCTGCGCGTAATCTGCTGCTTGCAAACAAAAAAACCACCGCTACCAGCGGTGGTT
TGTTTGCCGGATCAAGAGCTACCAACTCTTTTTCCGAAGGTAACTGGCTTCAGCAGAGCGCAGATACCAA
ATACTGTTCTTCTAGTGTAGCCGTAGTTAGGCCACCACTTCAAGAACTCTGTAGCACCGCCTACATACCT
CGCTCTGCTAATCCTGTTACCAGTGGCTGCTGCCAGTGGCGATAAGTCGTGTCTTACCGGGTTGGACTCA
AGACGATAGTTACCGGATAAGGCGCAGCGGTCGGGCTGAACGGGGGGTTCGTGCACACAGCCCAGCTTGG
AGCGAACGACCTACACCGAACTGAGATACCTACAGCGTGAGCTATGAGAAAGCGCCACGCTTCCCGAAGG
GAGAAAGGCGGACAGGTATCCGGTAAGCGGCAGGGTCGGAACAGGAGAGCGCACGAGGGAGCTTCCAGGG
GGAAACGCCTGGTATCTTTATAGTCCTGTCGGGTTTCGCCACCTCTGACTTGAGCGTCGATTTTTGTGAT
GCTCGTCAGGGGGGCGGAGCCTATGGAAAAACGCCAGCAACGCGGCCTTTTTACGGTTCCTGGCCTTTTG
CTGGCCTTTTGCTCACATGTTCTTTCCTGCGTTATCCCCTGATTCTGTGGATAACCGTATTACCGCCATG
CATTAGTTATTAATAGTAATCAATTACGGGGTCATTAGTTCATAGCCCATATATGGAGTTCCGCGTTACA
TAACTTACGGTAAATGGCCCGCCTGGCTGACCGCCCAACGACCCCCGCCCATTGACGTCAATAATGACGT
ATGTTCCCATAGTAACGCCAATAGGGACTTTCCATTGACGTCAATGGGTGGAGTATTTACGGTAAACTGC
CCACTTGGCAGTACATCAAGTGTATCATATGCCAAGTACGCCCCCTATTGACGTCAATGACGGTAAATGG
CCCGCCTGGCATTATGCCCAGTACATGACCTTATGGGACTTTCCTACTTGGCAGTACATCTACGTATTAG
TCATCGCTATTACCATGGTGATGCGGTTTTGGCAGTACATCAATGGGCGTGGATAGCGGTTTGACTCACG
GGGATTTCCAAGTCTCCACCCCATTGACGTCAATGGGAGTTTGTTTTGGCACCAAAATCAACGGGACTTT
CCAAAATGTCGTAACAACTCCGCCCCATTGACGCAAATGGGCGGTAGGCGTGTACGGTGGGAGGTCTATA
TAAGCAGAGCTGGTTTAGTGAACCGTCAGATCCGCTAGCGCTACCGGTCGCCACCATGGTGAGCAAGGGC
GAGGAGCTGTTCACCGGGGTGGTGCCCATCCTGGTCGAGCTGGACGGCGACGTAAACGGCCACAAGTTCA
GCGTGTCCGGCGAGGGCGAGGGCGATGCCACCTACGGCAAGCTGACCCTGAAGTTCATCTGCACCACCGG
CAAGCTGCCCGTGCCCTGGCCCACCCTCGTGACCACCCTGACCTACGGCGTGCAGTGCTTCAGCCGCTAC
CCCGACCACATGAAGCAGCACGACTTCTTCAAGTCCGCCATGCCCGAAGGCTACGTCCAGGAGCGCACCA
TCTTCTTCAAGGACGACGGCAACTACAAGACCCGCGCCGAGGTGAAGTTCGAGGGCGACACCCTGGTGAA
CCGCATCGAGCTGAAGGGCATCGACTTCAAGGAGGACGGCAACATCCTGGGGCACAAGCTGGAGTACAAC
TACAACAGCCACAACGTCTATATCATGGCCGACAAGCAGAAGAACGGCATCAAGGTGAACTTCAAGATCC
GCCACAACATCGAGGACGGCAGCGTGCAGCTCGCCGACCACTACCAGCAGAACACCCCCATCGGCGACGG
CCCCGTGCTGCTGCCCGACAACCACTACCTGAGCACCCAGTCCGCCCTGAGCAAAGACCCCAACGAGAAG
CGCGATCACATGGTCCTGCTGGAGTTCGTGACCGCCGCCGGGATCACTCTCGGCATGGACGAGCTGTACA
AGTCCGGCCGCTCTAGAGAAAGCACCATGAGTGGGGGCCCAATGGGAGGAAGGCCCGGGGGCCGAGGAGC
ACCAGCGGTTCAGCAGAACATACCCTCCACCCTCCTCCAGGACCACGAGAACCAGCGACTCTTTGAGATG
CTTGGACGAAAATGCTTGACGCTGGCCACTGCAGTTGTTCAGCTGTACCTGGCGCTGCCCCCTGGAGCTG
AGCACTGGACCAAGGAGCATTGTGGGGCTGTGTGCTTCGTGAAGGATAACCCCCAGAAGTCCTACTTCAT
CCGCCTTTACGGCCTTCAGGCTGGTCGGCTGCTCTGGGAACAGGAGCTGTACTCACAGCTTGTCTACTCC
ACCCCCACCCCCTTCTTCCACACCTTCGCTGGAGATGACTGCCAAGCGGGGCTGAACTTTGCAGACGAGG
ACGAGGCCCAGGCCTTCCGGGCCCTCGTGCAGGAGAAGATACAAAAAAGGAATCAGAGGCAAAGTGGAGA
CAGACGCCAGCTACCCCCACCACCAACACCAGCCAATGAAGAGAGAAGAGGAGGGCTCCCACCCCTGCCC
CTGCATCCAGGTGGAGACCAAGGAGGCCCTCCAGTGGGTCCGCTCTCCCTGGGGCTGGCGACAGTGGACA
TCCAGAACCCTGACATCACGAGTTCACGATACCGTGGGCTCCCAGCACCTGGACCTAGCCCAGCTGATAA
GAAACGCTCAGGGAAGAAGAAGATCAGCAAAGCTGATATTGGTGCACCCAGTGGATTCAAGCATGTCAGC
CACGTGGGGTGGGACCCCCAGAATGGATTTGACGTGAACAACCTCGACCCAGATCTGCGGAGTCTGTTCT
CCAGGGCAGGAATCAGCGAGGCCCAGCTCACCGACGCCGAGACCTCTAAACTTATCTACGACTTCATTGA
GGACCAGGGTGGGCTGGAGGCTGTGCGGCAGGAGATGAGGCGCCAGGAGCCACTTCCGCCGCCCCCACCG
CCATCTCGAGGAGGGAACCAGCTCCCCCGGCCCCCTATTGTGGGGGGTAACAAGGGTCGTTCTGGTCCAC
TGCCCCCTGTACCTTTGGGGATTGCCCCACCCCCACCAACACCCCGGGGACCCCCACCCCCAGGCCGAGG
GGGCCCTCCACCACCACCCCCTCCAGCTACTGGACGTTCTGGACCACTGCCCCCTCCACCCCCTGGAGCT
GGTGGGCCACCCATGCCACCACCACCGCCACCACCGCCACCGCCGCCCAGCTCCGGGAATGGACCAGCCC
CTCCCCCACTCCCTCCTGCTCTGGTGCCTGCCGGGGGCCTGGCCCCTGGTGGGGGTCGGGGAGCGCTTTT
GGATCAAATCCGGCAGGGAATTCAGCTGAACAAGACCCCTGGGGCCCCAGAGAGCTCAGCGCTGCAGCCA
CCACCTCAGAGCTCAGAGGGACTGGTGGGGGCCCTGATGCACGTGATGCAGAAGAGAAGCAGAGCCATCC
ACTCCTCCGACGAAGGGGAGGACCAGGCTGGCGATGAAGATGAAGATGATGAATGGGATGACTGAGTGGC
TGAGTTACTTGCTGCCCTGTGCTCCTCCCCGCAGGACATGGCTCCCCCTCCACCTGCTCTGTGCCGGGCT
GCAGGAATTCGATATCAAGCTTATCGATACCGTCGACGGTACCGCGGGCCCGGGATCCACCGGATCTAGA
TAACTGATCATAATCAGCCATACCACATTTGTAGAGGTTTTACTTGCTTTAAAAAACCTCCCACACCTCC
CCCTGAACCTGAAACATAAAATGAATGCAATTGTTGTTGTTAACTTGTTTATTGCAGCTTATAATGGTTA
CAAATAAAGCAATAGCATCACAAATTTCACAAATAAAGCATTTTTTTCACTGCATTCTAGTTGTGGTTTG
TCCAAACTCATCAATGTATCTTAACGCGTAAATTGTAAGCGTTAATATTTTGTTAAAATTCGCGTTAAAT
TTTTGTTAAATCAGCTCATTTTTTAACCAATAGGCCGAAATCGGCAAAATCCCTTATAAATCAAAAGAAT
AGACCGAGATAGGGT
[37 nt withheld, positions 4076-4112]
AAAGAACGTGGACTCCAACGTCAAAGG
[49 nt withheld, positions 4140-4188]
T
[91 nt withheld, positions 4190-4280]
G
[124 nt withheld, positions 4282-4405]
CAGGTGGCACTTTTCGGGGAAATGTGCGCGGAACCCCTATTTGTTTATTTTTCTAAATACATTCAAATAT
GTATCCGCTCATGAGACAATAACCCTGATAAATGCTTCAATAATATTGAAAAAGGAAGAGTCCTGAGGCG
GAAAGAACCAGCTGTGGAATGTGTGTCAGTTAGGGTGTGGAAAGTCCCCAGGCTCCCCAGCAGGCAGAAG
TATGCAAAGCATGCATCTCAATTAGTCAGCAACCAGGTGTGGAAAGTCCCCAGGCTCCCCAGCAGGCAGA
AGTATGCAAAGCATGCATCTCAATTAGTCAGCAACCATAGTCCCGCCCCTAACTCCGCCCATCCCGCCCC
TAACTCCGCCCAGTTCCGCCCATTCTCCGCCCCATGGCTGACTAATTTTTTTTATTTATGCAGAGGCCGA
GGCCGCCTCGGCCTCTGAGCTATTCCAGAAGTAGTGAGGAGGCTTTTTTGGAGGCCTAGGCTTTTGCAAA
GATCGATCAAGAGACAGGATGAGGATCGTTTCGCATGATTGAACAAGATGGATTGCACGCAGGTTCTCCG
GCCGCTTGGGTGGAGAGGCTATTCGGCTATGACTGGGCACAACAGACAATCGGCTGCTCTGATGCCGCCG
TGTTCCGGCTGTCAGCGCAGGGGCGCCCGGTTCTTTTTGTCAAGACCGACCTGTCCGGTGCCCTGAATGA
ACTGCAAGACGAGGCAGCGCGGCTATCGTGGCTGGCCACGACGGGCGTTCCTTGCGCAGCTGTGCTCGAC
GTTGTCACTGAAGCGGGAAGGGACTGGCTGCTATTGGGCGAAGTGCCGGGGCAGGATCTCCTGTCATCTC
ACCTTGCTCCTGCCGAGAAAGTATCCATCATGGCTGATGCAATGCGGCGGCTGCATACGCTTGATCCGGC
TACCTGCCCATTCGACCACCAAGCGAAACATCGCATCGAGCGAGCACGTACTCGGATGGAAGCCGGTCTT
GTCGATCAGGATGATCTGGACGAAGAGCATCAGGGGCTCGCGCCAGCCGAACTGTTCGCCAGGCTCAAGG
CGAGCATGCCCGACGGCGAGGATCTCGTCGTGACCCATGGCGATGCCTGCTTGCCGAATATCATGGTGGA
AAATGGCCGCTTTTCTGGATTCATCGACTGTGGCCGGCTGGGTGTGGCGGACCGCTATCAGGACATAGCG
TTGGCTACCCGTGATATTGCTGAAGAGCTTGGCGGCGAATGGGCTGACCGCTTCCTCGTGCTTTACGGTA
TCGCCGCTCCCGATTCGCAGCGCATCGCCTTCTATCGCCTTCTTGACGAGTTCTTCTGAGCGGGACTCTG
GGGTTCGAAATGACCGACCAAGCGACGCCCAACCTGCCATCACGAGATTTCGATTCCACCGCCGCCTTCT
ATGAAAGGTTGGGCTTCGGAATCGTTTTCCGGGACGCCGGCTGGATGATCCTCCAGCGCGGGGATCTCAT
GCTGGAGTTCTTCGCCCACCCTAGGGGGAGGCTAACTGAAACACGGAAGGAGACAATACCGGAAGGAACC
CGCGCTATGACGGCAATAAAAAGACAGAATAAAACGCACGGTGTTGGGTCGTTTGTTCATAAACGCGGGG
TTCGGTCCCAGGGCTGGCACTCTGTCGATACCCCACCGAGACCCCATTGGGGCCAATACGCCCGCGTTTC
TTCCTTTTCCCCACCCCACCCCCCAAGTTCGGGTGAAGGCCCAGGGCTCGCAGCCAACGTCGGGGCGGCA
GGCCCTGCCATAGCCTCAGGTTACTCATATATACTTTAGATTGATTTAAAACTTCATTTTTAATTTAAAA
GGATCTAGGTGAAGATCCTTTTTGATAATCTCATGACCAAAATCCCTTAACGTGAGTTTTCGTTCCACTG
AGCGTCAGACCCCGTAGAAAAGATCAAAGGATCTTC
